Addgene plasmid #113438: pEJS592-pCSDest2-AcrIIC4Hpa-BFPv2-IRES
Purpose: Expresses type II-C anti-CRISPR protein from H. parainfluenzae and a BFP from IRES in mammalian cells
Depositing lab: Erik Sontheimer. Depositing organization: University of Massachusetts, Worcester. Publication: Potent Cas9 Inhibition in Bacterial and Human Cells by AcrIIC4 and AcrIIC5 Anti-CRISPR Proteins. Lee J, Mir A, Edraki A, Garcia B, Amrani N, Lou HE, Gainetdinov I, Pawluk A, Ibraheim R, Gao XD, Liu P, Davidson AR, Maxwell KL, Sontheimer EJ. MBio. 2018 Dec 4;9(6). pii: mBio.02321-18. doi: 10.1128/mBio.02321-18. PubMed 30514786.
Backbone
  Vector backbone: pCSDest2t2
  Vector type: Mammalian Expression
Growth in bacteria
  Bacterial resistance: Ampicillin, 100 μg/mL
  Growth temperature: 37°C
  Growth strain: DH5alpha
  Copy number: Unknown
Gene/Insert 1
  Gene/Insert name: Type II-C anti-CRISPR
  Species: Haemophilus parainfluenzae
  Insert size (bp): 267
  Promoter: CMV
  Cloning method: Gibson Cloning
  Sequencing primers: 5′ ATTTAGGTGACACTATAGA
Gene/Insert 2
  Gene/Insert name: mTagBFP2
  Species: Synthetic
  Insert size (bp): 711
  Promoter: CMV
  Cloning method: Gibson Cloning
  Sequencing primers: 5′ CGC AAA TGG GCG GTA GGC GTG; 3′ CAG GAA ACA GCT ATG AC
Terms and licenses: Academic/Nonprofit Terms; Industry Terms: Not Available to Industry
How to cite: pEJS592-pCSDest2-AcrIIC4Hpa-BFPv2-IRES was a gift from Erik Sontheimer (Addgene plasmid # 113438 ; http://n2t.net/addgene:113438 ; RRID:Addgene_113438)
