[The description below was written by a language model from this plasmid's Addgene catalogue record and pLannotate feature annotations shown in this document.]
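Description:
pEJS592-pCSDest2-AcrIIC4Hpa-BFPv2-IRES is a mammalian expression plasmid built on the pCSDest2t2 backbone. It delivers the type II-C anti-CRISPR protein AcrIIC4 from Haemophilus parainfluenzae together with a blue fluorescent marker. In E. coli it is maintained through a high-copy ColE1/pUC-type origin and selected with ampicillin via the β-lactamase gene. An f1 origin and remnants of the lac promoter/operator and lacZα region are also present as backbone leftovers.

The annotated 7.1 kb sequence shows two separate expression units rather than a single bicistronic one. The first starts with the simian CMV IE94 enhancer/promoter followed by an SP6 promoter, then an unannotated stretch of a few hundred bases, and ends at an SV40 polyadenylation signal. The 267 bp anti-CRISPR insert was not recognised by the annotation tool, but this gap is the likely location of its coding sequence; a tiny "Gaussia luciferase" hit there is probably spurious. The second unit uses the human CMV enhancer/promoter, a chimeric β-globin/immunoglobulin intron and a T7 promoter to drive mTagBFP2. An EMCV IRES, a short polylinker fragment and a second SV40 poly(A) signal follow it. In the feature table the IRES therefore lies downstream of BFP with no annotated reading frame after it. This differs from the catalogue's statement that BFP is expressed "from IRES", and the record does not resolve the difference.

The plasmid is intended for transfection into mammalian cells to inhibit type II-C Cas9 activity. The BFP signal marks the cells that received the inhibitor, which suits studies of anti-CRISPR control of genome editing.
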