Features (pLannotate 1.2.2; 25 found; start..end, strand, type, name):
     37..1014    +  promoter       CMV IE94 promoter: enhancer/promoter region of simian cytomegalovirus major immediate early transcription unit IE94
   1049..1067    +  promoter       SP6 promoter: promoter for bacteriophage SP6 RNA polymerase
   1134..1150    +  CDS            hGLuc (fragment): secreted Gaussia luciferase human codon-optimized
   1402..1419    -  promoter       T7 promoter (fragment): promoter for bacteriophage T7 RNA polymerase
   1424..1558    -  polyA_signal   SV40 poly(A) signal: SV40 polyadenylation signal
   1792..2169    +  enhancer       CMV enhancer: human cytomegalovirus immediate early enhancer
   2170..2381    +  promoter       CMV promoter: human cytomegalovirus (CMV) immediate early promoter
   2542..2674    +  intron         chimeric intron: chimera between introns from human β-globin and immunoglobulin heavy chain genes
   2719..2737    +  promoter       T7 promoter: promoter for bacteriophage T7 RNA polymerase
   2743..3453    +  CDS            mTagBFP2: mTagBFP2 is a basic (constitutively fluorescent) blue fluorescent protein published in 2011, derived from Entacmaea quadricolor. It is reported to be a very rapidly-maturing monomer with very low acid sensitivity.
   3599..4061    +  misc_feature   IRES: internal ribosome entry site (IRES) of the encephalomyocarditis virus (EMCV)
   4076..4095    +  misc_feature   MCS (fragment): pUC18/19 multiple cloning site
   4110..4127    -  promoter       T3 promoter (fragment): promoter for bacteriophage T3 RNA polymerase
   4145..4266    -  polyA_signal   SV40 poly(A) signal: SV40 polyadenylation signal
   4289..4357    -  CDS            large T antigen (fragment): large T antigen from SV40 (simian virus 40)
   4429..4447    -  promoter       T3 promoter: promoter for bacteriophage T3 RNA polymerase
   4492..4508    -  protein_bind   lac operator: The lac repressor binds to the lac operator to inhibit transcription in E. coli. This inhibition can be relieved by adding lactose or isopropyl-β-D-thiogalactopyranoside (IPTG). lac repressor encoded by lacI
   4516..4546    -  promoter       lac promoter: promoter for the E. coli lac operon
   4561..4582    -  protein_bind   CAP binding site: CAP binding activates transcription in the presence of cAMP. E. coli catabolite activator protein
   4595..4687    -  CDS            lacI (fragment): lac repressor; lacI; The lac repressor binds to the lac operator to inhibit transcription in E. coli. This inhibition can be relieved by adding lactose or isopropyl-β-D-thiogalactopyranoside (IPTG).
   4870..5458    -  rep_origin     ori: high-copy-number ColE1/pMB1/pBR322/pUC origin of replication
   5629..6489    -  CDS            AmpR: β-lactamase; bla; confers resistance to ampicillin, carbenicillin, and related antibiotics
   6490..6594    -  promoter       AmpR promoter: bla
   6647..7075    -  rep_origin     f1 ori (sequence partly withheld): f1 bacteriophage origin of replication; arrow indicates direction of (+) strand synthesis
   7080..30      -  CDS            lacZα (fragment) (across the origin): LacZα fragment of β-galactosidase; lacZ fragment
>Addgene plasmid #113438 | pEJS592-pCSDest2-AcrIIC4Hpa-BFPv2-IRES | addgene full sequence | sequence record 225083 | Addgene NGS Result
TCGGTGCGGGCCTCTTCGCTATTACGCCAGTCGACCGCCAATTCAATATGGCGTATATGGACTCATGCCA
ATTCAATATGGTGGATCTGGACCTGTGCCAATTCAATATGGCGTATATGGACTCGTGCCAATTCAATATG
GTGGATCTGGACCCCAGCCAATTCAATATGGCGGACTTGGCACCATGCCAATTCAATATGGCGGACCTGG
CACTGTGCCAACTGGGGAGGGGTCTACTTGGCACGGTGCCAAGTTTGAGGAGGGGTCTTGGCCCTGTGCC
AAGTCCGCCATATTGAATTGGCATGGTGCCAATAATGGCGGCCATATTGGCTATATGCCAGGATCAATAT
ATAGGCAATATCCAATATGGCCCTATGCCAATATGGCTATTGGCCAGGTTCAATACTATGTATTGGCCCT
ATGCCATATAGTATTCCATATATGGGTTTTCCTATTGACGTAGATAGCCCCTCCCAATGGGCGGTCCCAT
ATACCATATATGGGGCTTCCTAATACCGCCCATAGCCACTCCCCCATTGACGTCAATGGTCTCTATATAT
GGTCTTTCCTATTGACGTCATATGGGCGGTCCTATTGACGTATATGGCGCCTCCCCCATTGACGTCAATT
ACGGTAAATGGCCCGCCTGGCTCAATGCCCATTGACGTCAATAGGACCACCCACCATTGACGTCAATGGG
ATGGCTCATTGCCCATTCATATCCGTTCTCACGCCCCCTATTGACGTCAATGACGGTAAATGGCCCACTT
GGCAGTACATCAATATCTATTAATAGTAACTTGGCAAGTACATTACTATTGGAAGTACGCCAGGGTACAT
TGGCAGTACTCCCATTGACGTCAATGGCGGTAAATGGCCCGCGATGGCTGCCAAGTACATCCCCATTGAC
GTCAATGGGGAGGGGCAATGACGCAAATGGGCGTTCCATTGACGTAAATGGGCGGTAGGCGTGCCTAATG
GGAGGTCTATATAAGCAATGCTCGTTTAGGGAACCGCCATTCTGCCTGGGGACGTCGGAGCAAGCTTGAT
TTAGGTGACACTATAGAATACAAGCTACTTGTTCTTTTTGCAGGATCCCATCGATTCGAAGCCGCCACCA
TGAAGATCACCAGCAGCAACTTCGCGACCATTGCGACCAGCGAGAACTTTGCGAAGCTGAGCGTGCTGCC
GAAAAACCACCGTGAGCCGATCAAGGGTCTGTTCAAAAGCGCGGTTGAACAGTTTAGCAGCGCGCGTGAC
TTCTTTAAGAACGAGAACTACAGCAAAGAGCTGGCGGAAAAGTTCAACAAAGAAGCGGTGAACGAGGCGG
TTGAAAAGCTGCAAAAAGCGATCGATCTGGCGGAAAAACAGGGCATTCAATTTTGACTCGAGCCTCTAGA
ACTATAGTGAGTCGTATTACGTAGATCCAGACATGATAAGATACATTGATGAGTTTGGACAAACCACAAC
TAGAATGCAGTGAAAAAAATGCTTTATTTGTGAAATTTGTGATGCTATTGCTTTATTTGTAACCATTATA
AGCTGCAATAAACAAGTTAACAACAACAATTGCATTCATTTTATGTTTCAGGTTCAGGGGGAGGTGTGGG
AGGTTTTTTAATTCGCGGCCGCTCACATGGCTCGACAGATCTTCAATATTGGCCATTAGCCATATTATTC
ATTGGTTATATAGCATAAATCAATATTGGCTATTGGCCATTGCATACGTTGTATCTATATCATAATATGT
ACATTTATATTGGCTCATGTCCAATATGACCGCCATGTTGGCATTGATTATTGACTAGTTATTAATAGTA
ATCAATTACGGGGTCATTAGTTCATAGCCCATATATGGAGTTCCGCGTTACATAACTTACGGTAAATGGC
CCGCCTGGCTGACCGCCCAACGACCCCCGCCCATTGACGTCAATAATGACGTATGTTCCCATAGTAACGC
CAATAGGGACTTTCCATTGACGTCAATGGGTGGAGTATTTACGGTAAACTGCCCACTTGGCAGTACATCA
AGTGTATCATATGCCAAGTCCGCCCCCTATTGACGTCAATGACGGTAAATGGCCCGCCTGGCATTATGCC
CAGTACATGACCTTACGGGACTTTCCTACTTGGCAGTACATCTACGTATTAGTCATCGCTATTACCATGG
TGATGCGGTTTTGGCAGTACACCAATGGGCGTGGATAGCGGTTTGACTCACGGGGATTTCCAAGTCTCCA
CCCCATTGACGTCAATGGGAGTTTGTTTTGGCACCAAAATCAACGGGACTTTCCAAAATGTCGTAACAAC
TGCGATCGCCCGCCCCGTTGACGCAAATGGGCGGTAGGCGTGTACGGTGGGAGGTCTATATAAGCAGAGC
TCGTTTAGTGAACCGTCAGATCACTAGAAGCTTTATTGCGGTAGTTTATCACAGTTAAATTGCTAACGCA
GTCAGTGCTTCTGACACAACAGTCTCGAACTTAAGCTGCAGTGACTCTCTTAAGGTAGCCTTGCAGAAGT
TGGTCGTGAGGCACTGGGCAGGTAAGTATCAAGGTTACAAGACAGGTTTAAGGAGACCAATAGAAACTGG
GCTTGTCGAGACAGAGAAGACTCTTGCGTTTCTGATAGGCACCTATTGGTCTTACTGACATCCACTTTGC
CTTTCTCTCCACAGGTGTCCACTCCCAGTTCAATTACAGCTCTTAAGGCTAGAGTACTTAATACGACTCA
CTATAGGCTAGAATGGTGTCTAAGGGCGAAGAGCTGATTAAGGAGAACATGCACATGAAGCTGTACATGG
AGGGCACCGTGGACAACCATCACTTCAAGTGCACATCCGAGGGCGAAGGCAAGCCCTACGAGGGCACCCA
GACCATGAGAATCAAGGTGGTCGAGGGCGGCCCTCTCCCCTTCGCCTTCGACATCCTGGCTACTAGCTTC
CTCTACGGCAGCAAGACCTTCATCAACCACACCCAGGGCATCCCCGACTTCTTCAAGCAGTCCTTCCCTG
AGGGCTTCACATGGGAGAGAGTCACCACATACGAAGACGGGGGCGTGCTGACCGCTACCCAGGACACCAG
CCTCCAGGACGGCTGCCTCATCTACAACGTCAAGATCAGAGGGGTGAACTTCACATCCAACGGCCCTGTG
ATGCAGAAGAAAACACTCGGCTGGGAGGCCTTCACCGAGACGCTGTACCCCGCTGACGGCGGCCTGGAAG
GCAGAAACGACATGGCCCTGAAGCTCGTGGGCGGGAGCCATCTGATCGCAAACGCCAAGACCACATATAG
ATCCAAGAAACCCGCTAAGAACCTCAAGATGCCTGGCGTCTACTATGTGGACTACAGACTGGAAAGAATC
AAGGAGGCCAACAACGAGACCTACGTCGAGCAGCACGAGGTGGCAGTGGCCAGATACTGCGACCTCCCTA
GCAAACTGGGGCACAAGCTTAATTGAACGCGTCGAGCATGCATCTAGGGCGGCCAATTCCGCCCCTCTCC
CCCSCCCCTAACGTTACTGGCCGAAGCCGCTTGGAATAAGGCCGGTGTGCGTTTGTCTATATGTTATTTT
CCACCATATTGCCGTCTTTTGGCAATGTGAGGGCCCGGAAACCTGGCCCTGTCTTCTTGACGAGCATTCC
TAGGGGTCTTTCCCCTCTCGCCAAAGGAATGCAAGGTCTGTTGAATGTCGTGAAGGAAGCAGTTCCTCTG
GAAGCTTCTTGAAGACAAACAACGTCTGTAGCGACCCTTTGCAGGCAGCGGAACCCCCCACCTGGCGACA
GGTGCCTCTGCGGCCAAAAGCCACGTGTATAAGATACACCTGCAAAGGCGGCACAACCCCAGTGCCACGT
TGTGAGTTGGATAGTTGTGGAAAGAGTCAAATGGCTCTCCTCAAGCGTATTCAACAAGGGGCTGAAGGAT
GCCCAGAAGGTACCCCATTGTATGGGATCTGATCTGGGGCCTCGGTGCACATGCTTTACATGTGTTTAGT
CGAGGTTAAAAAAACGTCTAGGCCCCCCGAACCACGGGGACGTGGTTTTCCTTTGAAAAACACGATGATA
AGCTTGCCACAACCCGGGATCCTCTAGAGTCGACCCGGGCGGCCGCTTCCCTTTAGTGAGGGTTAATGCT
TCGAGCAGACATGATAAGATACATTGATGAGTTTGGACAAACCACAACTAGAATGCAGTGAAAAAAATGC
TTTATTTGTGAAATTTGTGATGCTATTGCTTTATTTGTAACCATTATAAGCTGCAATAAACAAGTTAACA
ACAACAATTGCATTCATTTTATGTTTCAGGTTCAGGGGGAGATGTGGGAGGTTTTTTAAAGCAAGTAAAA
CCTCTACAAATGTGGTAAAATCCGATAAGGATCGATCCGGGCGCGGCCGCGGCGCCAATGCATTGGGCCC
GGTACCCAGCTTTTGTTCCCTTTAGTGAGGGTTAATTGCGCGCTTGGCGTAATCATGGTCATAGCTGTTT
CCTGTGTGAAATTGTTATCCGCTCACAATTCCACACAACATACGAGCCGGGAGCATAAAGTGTAAAGCCT
GGGGTGCCTAATGAGTGAGCTAACTCACATTAATTGCGTTGCGCTCACTGCCCGCTTTCCAGTCGGGAAA
CCTGTCGTGCCAGCTGCATTAATGAATCGGCCAACGCGCGGGGAGAGGCGGTTTGCGTATTGGGCGCTCT
TCCGCTTCCTCGCTCACTGACTCGCTGCGCTCGGTCGTTCGGCTGCGGCGAGCGGTATCAGCTCACTCAA
AGGCGGTAATACGGTTATCCACAGAATCAGGGGATAACGCAGGAAAGAACATGTGAGCAAAAGGCCAGCA
AAAGGCCAGGAACCGTAAAAAGGCCGCGTTGCTGGCGTTTTTCCATAGGCTCCGCCCCCCTGACGAGCAT
CACAAAAATCGACGCTCAAGTCAGAGGTGGCGAAACCCGACAGGACTATAAAGATACCAGGCGTTTCCCC
CTGGAAGCTCCCTCGTGCGCTCTCCTGTTCCGACCCTGCCGCTTACCGGATACCTGTCCGCCTTTCTCCC
TTCGGGAAGCGTGGCGCTTTCTCATAGCTCACGCTGTAGGTATCTCAGTTCGGTGTAGGTCGTTCGCTCC
AAGCTGGGCTGTGTGCACGAACCCCCCGTTCAGCCCGACCGCTGCGCCTTATCCGGTAACTATCGTCTTG
AGTCCAACCCGGTAAGACACGACTTATCGCCACTGGCAGCAGCCACTGGTAACAGGATTAGCAGAGCGAG
GTATGTAGGCGGTGCTACAGAGTTCTTGAAGTGGTGGCCTAACTACGGCTACACTAGAAGAACAGTATTT
GGTATCTGCGCTCTGCTGAAGCCAGTTACCTTCGGAAAAAGAGTTGGTAGCTCTTGATCCGGCAAACAAA
CCACCGCTGGTAGCGGTGGTTTTTTTGTTTGCAAGCAGCAGATTACGCGCAGAAAAAAAGGATCTCAAGA
AGATCCTTTGATCTTTTCTACGGGGTCTGACGCTCAGTGGAACGAAAACTCACGTTAAGGGATTTTGGTC
ATGAGATTATCAAAAAGGATCTTCACCTAGATCCTTTTAAATTAAAAATGAAGTTTTAAATCAATCTAAA
GTATATATGAGTAAACTTGGTCTGACAGTTACCAATGCTTAATCAGTGAGGCACCTATCTCAGCGATCTG
TCTATTTCGTTCATCCATAGTTGCCTGACTCCCCGTCGTGTAGATAACTACGATACGGGAGGGCTTACCA
TCTGGCCCCAGTGCTGCAATGATACCGCGAGACCCACGCTCACCGGCTCCAGATTTATCAGCAATAAACC
AGCCAGCCGGAAGGGCCGAGCGCAGAAGTGGTCCTGCAACTTTATCCGCCTCCATCCAGTCTATTAATTG
TTGCCGGGAAGCTAGAGTAAGTAGTTCGCCAGTTAATAGTTTGCGCAACGTTGTTGCCATTGCTACAGGC
ATCGTGGTGTCACGCTCGTCGTTTGGTATGGCTTCATTCAGCTCCGGTTCCCAACGATCAAGGCGAGTTA
CATGATCCCCCATGTTGTGCAAAAAAGCGGTTAGCTCCTTCGGTCCTCCGATCGTTGTCAGAAGTAAGTT
GGCCGCAGTGTTATCACTCATGGTTATGGCAGCACTGCATAATTCTCTTACTGTCATGCCATCCGTAAGA
TGCTTTTCTGTGACTGGTGAGTACTCAACCAAGTCATTCTGAGAATAGTGTATGCGGCGACCGAGTTGCT
CTTGCCCGGCGTCAATACGGGATAATACCGCGCCACATAGCAGAACTTTAAAAGTGCTCATCATTGGAAA
ACGTTCTTCGGGGCGAAAACTCTCAAGGATCTTACCGCTGTTGAGATCCAGTTCGATGTAACCCACTCGT
GCACCCAACTGATCTTCAGCATCTTTTACTTTCACCAGCGTTTCTGGGTGAGCAAAAACAGGAAGGCAAA
ATGCCGCAAAAAAGGGAATAAGGGCGACACGGAAATGTTGAATACTCATACTCTTCCTTTTTCAATATTA
TTGAAGCATTTATCAGGGTTATTGTCTCATGAGCGGATACATATTTGAATGTATTTAGAAAAATAAACAA
ATAGGGGTTCCGCGCACATTTCCCCGAAAAGTGCCACCTAAATTGTAAGCGTTAATATTTTGTTAAAATT
CGCGTTAAATTTTTGTTAAATCAGCTCATTTTTTAACCAATAGGCCGAAATCGGCAAAATCCCTTATAAA
TCAAAAGAATAGACCGAGATAGGGT
[37 nt withheld, positions 6746-6782]
AAAGAACGTGGACTCCAACGTCAAAGG
[49 nt withheld, positions 6810-6858]
T
[91 nt withheld, positions 6860-6950]
G
[124 nt withheld, positions 6952-7075]
CCCATTCGCCATTCAGGCTGCGCAACTGTTGGGAAGGGCGA
